Addgene plasmid #50500: pCDNA alpha5
Depositing lab: Kenneth Yamada. Depositing organization: National Institute of Dental and Craniofacial Research (NIDCR).
Backbone
  Vector backbone: pCDNA
  Backbone manufacturer: Invitrogen
  Vector type: Mammalian Expression
Growth in bacteria
  Bacterial resistance: Ampicillin, 100 μg/mL
  Growth temperature: 37°C
  Growth strain: DH5alpha
  Copy number: High Copy
Gene/Insert
  Gene/Insert name: integrin, alpha 5 (alt names: ITGA5; fibronectin receptor)
  Species: H. sapiens (human)
  Entrez Gene: ITGA5 (a.k.a. CD49e, FNRA, VLA-5, VLA5A)
  Promoter: CMV
  Cloning method: Restriction Enzyme; 5′ cloning site NotI (not destroyed); 3′ cloning site XbaI (not destroyed)
  Sequencing primers: 5′ pCDNA FW (TTAATACGACTCACTATAGGG)
Terms and licenses: Academic/Nonprofit Terms; Industry Terms: Not Available to Industry
How to cite: pCDNA alpha5 was a gift from Kenneth Yamada (Addgene plasmid # 50500 ; http://n2t.net/addgene:50500 ; RRID:Addgene_50500)
