[The description below was written by a language model from this plasmid's Addgene catalogue record.]
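Description:
pCDNA alpha5 is a mammalian expression plasmid built on the commercial pCDNA backbone and carrying the human integrin alpha 5 coding sequence (ITGA5, also known as CD49e, FNRA or VLA-5), the alpha subunit of the classical fibronectin receptor. The insert was placed into the vector by restriction cloning between a NotI site at the 5′ end and an XbaI site at the 3′ end, both of which remain intact, so the cDNA can in principle be excised or moved to another vector using the same enzymes. Expression is driven by the CMV promoter, a strong constitutive viral promoter that gives high-level transcription in most transfected mammalian cell lines. The record does not mention any epitope tag, fluorescent fusion or mutation, so the insert appears to be recorded simply as integrin alpha 5. It also does not specify the exact pCDNA version, the total plasmid size, or whether a mammalian selection marker is present.

In bacteria the plasmid is maintained as a high-copy construct under ampicillin selection. No feature table accompanies the entry, so elements such as the polyadenylation signal or replication origins cannot be confirmed from the record, although the listed forward sequencing primer reads into the insert from the region upstream of the cloning site.

The construct is suited to transient or stable overexpression of the alpha 5 subunit in mammalian cells. There it would be expected to pair with a beta 1 integrin partner to form the fibronectin-binding heterodimer. Likely applications include studies of cell adhesion, migration, extracellular matrix assembly and integrin signalling, or rescue of alpha 5-deficient cells, though the record does not state a specific purpose.
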