>Addgene plasmid #50500 | pCDNA alpha5 | addgene partial sequence | sequence record 78291 | cmv-fwd
GAGCTCTCTGGCTAACTAGAGAACCCACTGCTTACTGGCTTATCGAAATTAATACGACTCACTATAGGGA
GACCCAAGCTTGGTACCGAGCTCGGATCCACTAGTAACGGCCGCCAGTGTGCTGGAATTCTGCAGATATC
CATCACACTGGCGGCCGCTCGACGGCCATTATGGATGGATGGGGGTCGGTGGCCCCAGGACAGGGAAGAG
CGGGCGCTATGGGGAGCCGGACGCCAGAGTCCCCTCTCCACGCCGTGCAGCTGCGCTGGGGCCCCCGGCG
CCGACCCCCGCTGCTGCCGCTGCTGTTGCTGCTGCTGCCGCCGCCACCCAGGGTCGGGGGCTTCAACTTA
GACGCGGAGGCCCCAGCAGTACTCTCGGGGCCCCCGGGCTCCTTCTTCGGATTCTCAGTGGAGTTTTACC
GGCCGGGAACAGACGGGGTCAGTGTGCTGGTGGGAGCACCCAAGGCTAATACCAGCCAGCCAGGAGTGCT
GCAGGGTGGTGCTGTCTACCTCTGTCCTTGGGGTGCCAGCCCCACACAGTGCACCCCCATTGAATTTGAC
AGCAAAGGCTCTCGGCTCCTGGAGTCCTCACTGTCCAGCTCAGAGGGAGAGGAGCCTGTGGAGTACAAGT
CCTTGCAGTGGTTCGGGGCAACAGTTCGAGCCCATGGCTCCTCCATCTTGGCATGCGCTCCACTGTACAG
CTGGCGCACAGAGAAGGAGCCACTGAGCGACCCCGTGGGCACCTGCTACCTCTCCACAGATAACTTCACC
CGAATTCTGGAGTATGCACCCTGCCGCTCAGATTTCAGCTGGGCAGCAGGACAGGGTTACTGCCAAGGAG
GCTTCAGTGCCGAGTTCACCAAGACTGGCCGTGTGGTTTTA
